>Addgene plasmid #154123 | pNM3823 | addgene full sequence | sequence record 306083 | Addgene NGS Result
GAAGTTCCTATTCTCTAGAAAGTATAGGAACTTCATGAAAAAGCCTGAACTCACCGCGACGTCTGTCGAG
AAGTTTCTGATCGAAAAGTTCGACAGCGTCTCCGACCTGATGCAGCTCTCGGAGGGCGAAGAATCTCGTG
CTTTCAGCTTCGATGTAGGAGGGCGTGGATATGTCCTGCGGGTAAATAGCTGCGCCGATGGTTTCTACAA
AGATCGTTATGTTTATCGGCACTTTGCATCGGCCGCGCTCCCGATTCCGGAAGTGCTTGACATTGGGGAA
TTCAGCGAGAGCCTGACCTATTGCATCTCCCGCCGTGCACAGGGTGTCACGTTGCAAGACCTGCCTGAAA
CCGAACTGCCCGCTGTTCTGCAGCCGGTCGCGGAGGCCATGGATGCGATCGCTGCGGCCGATCTTAGCCA
GACGAGCGGGTTCGGCCCATTCGGACCGCAAGGAATCGGTCAATACACTACATGGCGTGATTTCATATGC
GCGATTGCTGATCCCCATGTGTATCACTGGCAAACTGTGATGGACGACACCGTCAGTGCGTCCGTCGCGC
AGGCTCTCGATGAGCTGATGCTTTGGGCCGAGGACTGCCCCGAAGTCCGGCACCTCGTGCACGCGGATTT
CGGCTCCAACAATGTCCTGACGGACAATGGCCGCATAACAGCGGTCATTGACTGGAGCGAGGCGATGTTC
GGGGATTCCCAATACGAGGTCGCCAACATCTTCTTCTGGAGGCCGTGGTTGGCTTGTATGGAGCAGCAGA
CGCGCTACTTCGAGCGGAGGCATCCGGAGCTTGCAGGATCGCCGCGGCTCCGGGCGTATATGCTCCGCAT
TGGTCTTGACCAACTCTATCAGAGCTTGGTTGACGGCAATTTCGATGATGCAGCTTGGGCGCAGGGTCGA
TGCGACGCAATCGTCCGATCCGGAGCCGGGACTGTCGGGCGTACACAAATCGCCCGCAGAAGCGCGGCCG
TCTGGACCGATGGCTGTGTAGAAGTACTCGCCGATAGTGGAAACCGACGCCCCAGCACTCGTCCGAGGGC
AAAGGAATAGGCGGGATGATCGACGCCAACGTCGTTGAATTTTCAAATTTTAAATACTGAATATTTGTTT
TTTTTCCTATTATTTATTTATTCTCTTTGTGTTTTTTTTCTTGCTTTCTAAAAAATTAATTCAATCCAAA
TCTAAACATTTTTTTTTCTCTTTCCGTCTCCCAATTCGTATTCCGCTCCTCTCATCTGAACACAATGTGC
AAGTTTATTTATCTTCTCGCTTTCATTTCATTAGGACGTGGGGGGAATTGGTGGAAGGGGGAAACACACA
AAAGGATGATGGAAATGAAATAAGGACACACAATATGCAACAACATTCAATTCAGAAATATGGAGGAAGG
TTTAAAAGAAAACATAAAAATATATAGAGGAGGAAGGAAACTAGCTGCCCTCGATTGTCTATCTTCCATT
CTCACCAAGTTTCAACAACTTTATTCAGTCATTCTTCTCTGGTTCATTTCCCAACCAATCTTCCCGAATA
AAGCCCATCTGTCCTTTCGGCCACATTCCTCACCTACATCCGTACTCCTTATCTCCCGTTCTTATCCAGT
CTTTTATCGTCTCTGCGTCTCGCACACTGTCTCGTCGGTAATGTAAAAAAAAAACAAAAAAAACTTGAAA
ACTTGCGGAAAGATTTCCTAATAAAAGGAGACGAATCCGGTAGGAAATCGACAAGTCTCTGCTTCTCGAA
GACTAGGTGAGTTACATTTCTTTGGCCGAATTATTTTGAAATCCTAAATTTGATAATTTCAGAGATGTCT
GTAAAACTTGCGTGTTATGTGACGGCTTCGGTCACTGTCGCCACTCTTATGGTATGCTTCATGACCATGT
CAACCATCTACTCGGAGGTTGATGGATTCAGAGAGAAGCTTGATACCGAGATGAATGTGTTCAGAGTGAG
TTAAATTATATTTTGAATTTTAAATAATTTTTAATTTTCTAGCAATCTACCAATGGATTGTGGAAGGACA
TAGTTGTCATCGGAAGATCTAGCAAGCGTGTCCGTTGTCAATATGAAGAGACCAACGCTACCCCAACTCC
ACATGCTGATGGATCCCCATCTGCTCCACCAGGTCAACCACCAGCAGTTCCACCAGTCTTCAACCAGCCA
AAGACTCCAAATGGAGCCAATGGAAATGGACCAACCTGCAACTGCAATGCTGATAACAAGTGCCCAGCTG
GACCATCCGGACCAAAGGGAGTTCCAGGAGTTCCAGGACTCGACGGAGTTCCAGGACTTGACGGTGTTCC
AGGAGTTGGAGCTGATGATATCGCTCCACAACGCGAGTCTGTCGGATGCTTCACTTGCCCACAAGGACCA
GTTGGACCACCAGGAGCTCTTGGAAGACCAGGACCACGTGGACTTCCAGGACCAAGAGGACAAAATGGAA
ACCCAGGAAGAGATGGACAACCAGGACATCCAGGAGAGCAAGGATCATCCGGTCAAATCGGAAAGATCGG
AGAGCCAGGACCACCAGGAGAGAAGGGACGCGACGCCGAGCATCCAATCGGAAGACCAGGACCAAAGGGA
CCAAGAGGAGATCAAGGACCAACAGGACCAGCTGGACAGAACGGTCTTCACGGACCACCAGGAGAGCCAG
GAACCGTTGGACCAGAAGGACCATCTGGAAAGCAAGGACGTCAAGGACCAGACGGAACCCAGGGAGAGAC
TGGACCAGACGGAAGACCAGGAAAGGATGCCGAGTACTGCCAGTGCCCAGACAAGTCTCCACCATCAGAG
GCTGTCAACGCCAACCGTGGATACAGAAATATCTAAATTGTTGGTGTTTTCTAATAAAATATTTGAGATT
CAGTGAGACTTTTTTCTTGGCGGCACAATAAAGTTTCCTCTTTTTGTTGGGTCACTCAACGAACACAATA
CAAATATTTGAGCGCTCGCATTTTTCTCAACCTTTCGGGTTTAAAGCACTTCAAAATGGAATTGAAGAGA
GATTGTGAAAGTACATCAGACAGAATCACATTTTGATAGCATTCACTTCACTCAGATGCAAACTTTTCAG
TGACTATAAAAAGTCATAAAATAATAACATTAAAAAAGCAAATAAATTAGCGAGAGAATTTTTTGACAAA
AAGAAAGAAGAGTGATAGAGAAGAAGGGAATGCTTGAAAGGATTTTGCATTTATCTTAATCACCGTCTTC
GAGAAGACGAACCATGGCGCCAGTTTCAGAATCCAAGTTTCTAATATAGTTCATCACAATGTTGACGTTG
GTCCAACCTCCGGCTTGCATAATCTCTGGGATGGAAACTCCAGCGCGAGCCATGTCACGGGCAGCTCCGA
CACGGGCGGAATGTCCAGACCAAGCCAAGTAACGTTGTCCGGAATCATCCTTGGCTCCGTAGATGAGACG
GTGGGTAGCTTCGAAGATTCCTGAAAATTTATTTTCAGCTTATTCTTAGCTAATATGTTGTTTAAACTTA
CCTTCAAGAGCTCGAGTCGAGAGTTGTGATGTTGCACTCGGGGCAGCAACTCCGTTCTTGCGAACACGAC
AGAACAGGTAGTTGTTTGGATCATCGGCGACTCCGGAAACCGAAATCCAGCGCTCAACGAGCTTGGTAAC
TCCAAGGGAGAGCGCTTTTTCGACTCCGGCAGTCGAGACCAGCGTTTTTGTACGTCCGATGTGGATGAGC
ATTCTTCCTCCGTCTGTGCGACTAATATCCTTGACGCGAATGCGGGCAATTTCGGCGATACGGAGAAGTG
TGTTGTAAGCAATTCCGAGGAAGGCGAGGTTTCGGATGTCCTGGCAACGATCGGAATTTTCCATAAGAGA
ACGGACCTGATCGAAGTCGGTTCTGAAAATTTCGTCAAGTCTTAGGATTGAATACATTAATATTTAAACT
TACCTTTCGAAGGCGAGGGCTTGCTTGGCTCTCTCTCCAGCATCAACATTTTCCTTGCGGATACGTCTCA
TTACGAGAGATACGGCATTAGAATCTGATGGGCGTGGAAGTCCAGATCGGCGATGGAGCATATTGAGCTG
TCCGAGATGTTGTTGGATCGTCTTCACCGCCAATCCACGAGCTTGGAGGTAGAGCAAGTAGTCACGAACG
TCTTCTGGCTCGGCTGGGAACCACTTGCGGTTGTTAAGCTTGCACCAGGCAGCCCAAGAACGGCACACTG
AGAGAAGCATCTTCCAGGTGTGCTCGGAGAAGGCTTGTCTGTCACGGAACATATCCATGAGGTTCTTGCG
AACTTCATCACTTGTCGCGTCAACTGGAAGTGCTGGAAGATTTTGATGAACAGTGAGAAGATTTGACATA
TTTTCGAAGTTTTTTAGATGCACTAGAACAAAGCGTGTTGGCTTCCTCTGAGCCCGCTTTCCTTATATAC
CCGCATTCTGCAGCCTTACAGAATGTTCTAGAAGGTCCTAGATGCATTCGTTTGAAAATACTCCCGGTGG
GTGCAAAGAGACGCAGACGGAAAATGTATCTGGGTCTCTTTATTGTGTACACTACTTTTCCATGTACCGA
ATGTGAGTCGCCCTCCTTTTGCAACAAGCAGCTCGAATGTTCTAGAAAAAGGTGGAAAATAGTATAAATA
CCGTTGAAAATAAATACCGAACAACATTTGCTCTAATTGTGAAATTAGAAATCTTCAAACTATAATCATG
TCACTTTACCACTATTTCCGTCCAGCTCAACGTTCCGTTTTTGGTGATCGTAAGCTTATCGATACCGTCG
ACCCGTTAACCGGGGGCCCGGTACCCAATTCGCCCTATAGTGAGTCGTATTACGCGCGCTCACTGGCCGT
CGTTTTACAACGTCGTGACTGGGAAAACCCTGGCGTTACCCAACTTAATCGCCTTGCAGCACATCCCCCT
TTCGCCAGCTGGCGTAATAGCGAAGAGGCCCGCACCGATCGCCCTTCCCAACAGTTGCGCAGCCTGAATG
GCGAATGGG
[124 nt withheld, positions 4980-5103]
C
[91 nt withheld, positions 5105-5195]
A
[49 nt withheld, positions 5197-5245]
CCTTTGACGTTGGAGTCCACGTTCTTT
[37 nt withheld, positions 5273-5309]
ACCCTATCTCGGTCTATTCTTTTGATTTATAAGGGATTTTGCCGATTTCGGCCTATTGGTTAAAAAATGA
GCTGATTTAACAAAAATTTAACGCGAATTTTAACAAAATATTAACGCTTACAATTTAGGTGGCACTTTTC
GGGGAAATGTGCGCGGAACCCCTATTTGTTTATTTTTCTAAATACATTCAAATATGTATCCGCTCATGAG
ACAATAACCCTGATAAATGCTTCAATAATATTGAAAAAGGAAGAGTATGAGTATTCAACATTTCCGTGTC
GCCCTTATTCCCTTTTTTGCGGCATTTTGCCTTCCTGTTTTTGCTCACCCAGAAACGCTGGTGAAAGTAA
AAGATGCTGAAGATCAGTTGGGTGCACGAGTGGGTTACATCGAACTGGATCTCAACAGCGGTAAGATCCT
TGAGAGTTTTCGCCCCGAAGAACGTTTTCCAATGATGAGCACTTTTAAAGTTCTGCTATGTGGCGCGGTA
TTATCCCGTATTGACGCCGGGCAAGAGCAACTCGGTCGCCGCATACACTATTCTCAGAATGACTTGGTTG
AGTACTCACCAGTCACAGAAAAGCATCTTACGGATGGCATGACAGTAAGAGAATTATGCAGTGCTGCCAT
AACCATGAGTGATAACACTGCGGCCAACTTACTTCTGACAACGATCGGAGGACCGAAGGAGCTAACCGCT
TTTTTGCACAACATGGGGGATCATGTAACTCGCCTTGATCGTTGGGAACCGGAGCTGAATGAAGCCATAC
CAAACGACGAGCGTGACACCACGATGCCTGTAGCAATGGCAACAACGTTGCGCAAACTATTAACTGGCGA
ACTACTTACTCTAGCTTCCCGGCAACAATTAATAGACTGGATGGAGGCGGATAAAGTTGCAGGACCACTT
CTGCGCTCGGCCCTTCCGGCTGGCTGGTTTATTGCTGATAAATCTGGAGCCGGTGAGCGTGGGTCTCGCG
GTATCATTGCAGCACTGGGGCCAGATGGTAAGCCCTCCCGTATCGTAGTTATCTACACGACGGGGAGTCA
GGCAACTATGGATGAACGAAATAGACAGATCGCTGAGATAGGTGCCTCACTGATTAAGCATTGGTAACTG
TCAGACCAAGTTTACTCATATATACTTTAGATTGATTTAAAACTTCATTTTTAATTTAAAAGGATCTAGG
TGAAGATCCTTTTTGATAATCTCATGACCAAAATCCCTTAACGTGAGTTTTCGTTCCACTGAGCGTCAGA
CCCCGTAGAAAAGATCAAAGGATCTTCTTGAGATCCTTTTTTTCTGCGCGTAATCTGCTGCTTGCAAACA
AAAAAACCACCGCTACCAGCGGTGGTTTGTTTGCCGGATCAAGAGCTACCAACTCTTTTTCCGAAGGTAA
CTGGCTTCAGCAGAGCGCAGATACCAAATACTGTTCTTCTAGTGTAGCCGTAGTTAGGCCACCACTTCAA
GAACTCTGTAGCACCGCCTACATACCTCGCTCTGCTAATCCTGTTACCAGTGGCTGCTGCCAGTGGCGAT
AAGTCGTGTCTTACCGGGTTGGACTCAAGACGATAGTTACCGGATAAGGCGCAGCGGTCGGGCTGAATGG
GGGGTTCGTGCACACAGCCCAGCTTGGAGCGAACGACCTACACCGAACTGAGATACCTACAGCGTGAGCT
ATGAGAAAGCGCCACGCTTCCCGAAGGGAGAAAGGCGGACAGGTATCCGGTAAGCGGCAGGGTCGGAACA
GGAGAGCGCACGAGGGAGCTTCCAGGGGGAAACGCCTGGTATCTTTATAGTCCTGTCGGGTTTCGCCACC
TCTGACTTGAGCGTCGATTTTTGTGATGCTCGTCAGGGGGGCGGAGCCTATGGAAAAACGCCAGCAACGC
GGCCTTTTTACGGTTCCTGGCCTTTTGCTGGCCTTTTGCTCACATGTTCTTTCCTGCGTTATCCCCTGAT
TCTGTGGATAACCGTATTACCGCCTTTGAGTGAGCTGATACCGCTCGCCGCAGCCGAACGACCGAGCGCA
GCGAGTCAGTGAGCGAGGAAGCGGAATTCGCCCAATACGCAAACCGCCTCTCCCCGCGCGTTGGCCGATT
CATTAATGCAGCTGGCACGACAGGTTTCCCGACTGGAAAGCGGGCAGTGAGCGCAACGCAATTAATGTGA
GTTAGCTCACTCATTAGGCACCCCAGGCTTTACACTTTATGCTTCCGGCTCGTATGTTGTGTGGAATTGT
GAGCGGATAACAATTTCACACAGGAAACAGCTATGACCATGATTACGCCAAGCGCGCAATTAACCCTCAC
TAAAGGGAACAAAAGCTGGAGCTCCACCGCGGTGGCGGCCGCTCTAGATGGATAACTTCGTATAGCATAC
ATTATACGAAGTTATACGGGCGAATTGGAGCTCCACCGCGGTGGCGGCCGCTCTAGAACTAGTGGTTCCG
GAGCAGTTCAAGACAACTTTTGTCAATGGCAAGCTAGTCACTGTCGTCTCGGACATTTGCTAAATCTTCT
CACGTCATAACCTTATTTTTCAACTTCATGAACTATCCCCTCGAACTTTTTTATTTGTCCCTGTCTACAA
TTCTTTATAAGCAATTGAGACACACTTTGCTTTATTAAATAATACCGATTTTGTTTTGTATATGCATTGA
CTGGTGCTCAACTATTTTTATTGAAAAAATTACTTTTTACTGTCTCGTCGAATAAAAGTGATCCCTTCCA
AAAAATAGTTATTCATGTTTGAAGGTTTGTGATCGTAGAACAATTGCACCGAATGTAGTGTAAAAAAAAT
TCCAGAATGTTCAAATACATTTCCACCCTCACCAGAACATCTCAAACACCAGGCACATTTCAACACACTT
TCATGGATCTTATCTTGCCTCAAAACCATCAGCTTTCTTCTCATTCTACAAGTATGAAACAATCTACTAT
TCTATACATTTATAATGTAATGGAACCATGTGAAGACATGAGCAAGATCATTGTCGTCAGCGACTACCCC
TCCTTCATTTTTCTTAGAGTATCAGTTTGCTAATGCTATTTTTTTTATCGCTATCAAGTTATAGAATGTC
ACGTCTAGATAAATCCAAGGTCATCAACTCCGCCCTCGAGCTCCTCAATGAGGTCGGAATTGAGGGACTC
ACCACCCGTAAGCTCGCCCAAAAGCTCGGAGTTGAGCAACCAACCCTCTACTGGCACGTCAAGAACAAGC
GTGCACTTCTCGACGCCCTCGCCATCGAGATGCTCGATCGTCACCACACCCACTTCTGCCCACTCGAGGG
AGAATCCTGGCAAGATTTCCTCCGTAACAACGCCAAGTCCTTCCGTTGCGCCCTTCTCTCCCACCGTGAC
GGAGCCAAGGTAAGTTTAAACATATATATACTAACTAACCCTGATTAATGAAATTTTCAGGTCCATCTCG
GAACCCGTCCAACCGAGAAGCAATACGAGACTCTCGAGAACCAACTTGCCTTCTTGTGCCAACAAGGATT
CTCCCTCGAAAACGCCCTCTACGCCCTCTCCGCCGTCGGACATTTCACCCTCGGATGCGTCCTCGAAGAT
CAAGAACATCAAGTTGCAAAAGAAGAACGAGAAACTCCAACAACTGATTCAATGCCACCACTTTTGAGAC
AAGCTATCGAACTTTTCGATCACCAAGGAGCAGAACCAGCTTTCCTTTTTGGACTGGAACTTATTATCTG
TGGACTTGAGAAACAACTGAAATGTGAATCGGGAGGAGGAGCGGGTTCTGGATCTGGATCTGGAGGTTCC
GGTCGTCAACTTGAGCTCCCACCAACCGCCACCGCCACCGCCAGTATCATGCCACACGTCATGGAGCAAC
CACTCTCCACCTCCATCAACCCAGTCAACGACCGTTTCAACGGAATACCAAACCCAACCCCATACAACTC
CGACGCCGCCCTCGACGCCATCACCCAAACCAACGACTACGGATCCGTCAACACCCACGGAATCCTCTCC
ACCTACCCACCACCAGCCACCCACCTCAACGAGGCCTCCGTCGCCCTCGCACCAGGAGGAGCACCACCAC
GTCCACCACCACCATACGTCGACTCCACCACCAACCACCCACCATACCATTCCAACCTCGTCCCAATGGC
CAACTTCGGATACTCCACCGTCGACTACGACGCCATGGTCGACGACCTCGCCTCCATCGAGTACACCGAC
GCCGTCGACGTCGACCCACAATTCATGACCAACCTCGGGTTCGTCCCAGGATGCAACTTCTCCGACATCA
ACACCTATGAGCAATAAAAGTAAATTTTTTGCCCCTTCCACCCACAACGCTCAAAAGAAGTTCGTATTAT
CCCGCAACCCATCCAGACCATCCTTTTACATTTTTTTTATTTTCTCTTTTTTTTTTCTTCACCCTCTCCG
TGTACATTGCTAGTAATAGTTCCAACTTCTCTAGCCGACTGCATTATGCTTCCCATTCTCACCCAAATCT
TCATTGGTAACTTCTCTTGTATTTGTTCAATACTATTCCGGTAGTAATCTAGGCATGTATAACTAGGTTC
TCTGTGTATCTTTGGTTTGAAGTTGAGGTTTAATGCAATCACTTTTGTTGTTGTACCCTATTACTGCCGA
TGACCCCCATTTTCTCATTACAAAATTGACATTTTAAACCATTTTTTCTCTGAATCATGCTCATTATTTG
AGCCACATTCATAATAAAGCTTTTAATAAGACAAATTGATCAAGTTTATCTAATGTAAAAAATACAAATA
AAGAAAATTCAACCCGGAGGAGAGATGAAGTGAGTAGCTGTTACGGAACACAGATTATTTGCCTTGTTTG
TTTCCGAAGATGTCTCCGACGCGGTCCAAAATTGAGCCAATACTGAGCGGGTACCCGGGAAGTTCCTATA
CTATTTGAAGAATAGGAACTTCTGCAGGAATTCGATATCGGT
Features (pLannotate 1.2.2; 25 found; start..end, strand, type, name):
      1..34      +  protein_bind   FRT (minimal): supports FLP-mediated excision but not integration (Turan and Bode, 2011) FLP recombinase from the Saccharomyces cerevisiae 2μ plasmid
     35..1060    +  CDS            HygR: aminoglycoside phosphotransferase from E. coli; aph(4)-Ia; confers resistance to hygromycin
   1815..1961    +  CDS            sqt-1 (fragment): SQT1_CAEEL - Also known as rol-5. Protein inferred from homology: Swiss-Prot protein existence level 3. Nematode cuticles are composed largely of collagen-like proteins. The cuticle functions both as an exoskeleton and as a barrier to protect the worm from its environment. This is a collagen critical for organismal morphogenesis. Mutations in sqt-1 can lengthen, shorten, or helically twist the entire animal. From Caenorhabditis elegans.
   1994..2833    +  CDS            sqt-1 (fragment): SQT1_CAEEL - Also known as rol-5. Protein inferred from homology: Swiss-Prot protein existence level 3. Nematode cuticles are composed largely of collagen-like proteins. The cuticle functions both as an exoskeleton and as a barrier to protect the worm from its environment. This is a collagen critical for organismal morphogenesis. Mutations in sqt-1 can lengthen, shorten, or helically twist the entire animal. From Caenorhabditis elegans.
   2877..3200    -  terminator     tbb-2 terminator: tbb-2; transcription terminator for the C. elegans tubulin beta-2 gene
   3209..4339    -  CDS            cre: RECR_BPP1 - Experimental evidence at protein level: Swiss-Prot protein existence level 1. Catalyzes site-specific recombination between two 34-base- pair LOXP sites. Its role is to maintain the phage genome as a monomeric unit-copy plasmid in the lysogenic state. From Escherichia phage P1 (Bacteriophage P1).
   4688..4738    +  CDS            hsp-16.1 (fragment): HSP11_CAEEL - Also known as hsp16-1b. Experimental evidence at transcript level: Swiss-Prot protein existence level 2. From Caenorhabditis elegans.
   4742..4763    +  misc_feature   MCS (fragment): pBluescript multiple cloning site
   4794..4812    -  promoter       T7 promoter: promoter for bacteriophage T7 RNA polymerase
   4820..4975    +  CDS            lacZα (fragment): LacZα fragment of β-galactosidase; lacZ fragment
   4980..5408    +  rep_origin     f1 ori (sequence partly withheld): f1 bacteriophage origin of replication; arrow indicates direction of (+) strand synthesis
   5461..5565    +  promoter       AmpR promoter: bla
   5566..6426    +  CDS            AmpR: β-lactamase; bla; confers resistance to ampicillin, carbenicillin, and related antibiotics
   6597..7185    +  rep_origin     ori: high-copy-number ColE1/pMB1/pBR322/pUC origin of replication
   7368..7459    +  CDS            lacI (fragment): lac repressor; lacI; The lac repressor binds to the lac operator to inhibit transcription in E. coli. This inhibition can be relieved by adding lactose or isopropyl-β-D-thiogalactopyranoside (IPTG).
   7472..7493    +  protein_bind   CAP binding site: CAP binding activates transcription in the presence of cAMP. E. coli catabolite activator protein
   7508..7538    +  promoter       lac promoter: promoter for the E. coli lac operon
   7546..7562    +  protein_bind   lac operator: The lac repressor binds to the lac operator to inhibit transcription in E. coli. This inhibition can be relieved by adding lactose or isopropyl-β-D-thiogalactopyranoside (IPTG). lac repressor encoded by lacI
   7607..7625    +  promoter       T3 promoter: promoter for bacteriophage T3 RNA polymerase
   7638..7667    +  misc_feature   MCS (fragment): pBluescript multiple cloning site
   7671..7704    +  protein_bind   loxP: Cre-mediated recombination occurs in the 8-bp core sequence (GCATACAT). Cre recombinase
   7717..7754    +  misc_feature   MCS (fragment): pBluescript multiple cloning site
   8385..9053    +  CDS            tetR: TETR2_ECOLX - Experimental evidence at protein level: Swiss-Prot protein existence level 1. TetR is the repressor of the tetracycline resistance element; its N-terminal region forms a helix-turn-helix structure and binds DNA. Binding of tetracycline to TetR reduces the repressor affinity for the tetracycline resistance gene (tetA) promoter operator sites. From Escherichia coli.
   9132..9593    +  CDS            qa-1f (fragment): QA1F_NEUCR - Protein predicted: Swiss-Prot protein existence level 4. Transcription activation of genes for enzymes and proteins of quinate metabolism by binding to a 16 base-pair sequence (consensus 5'- GGRTAARYRYTTAYCC-3') in front of each Qa genes. From Neurospora crassa (strain ATCC 24698 / 74-OR23-1A / CBS 708.71 / DSM 1257 / FGSC 987).
  10231..10248   +  misc_feature   MCS (fragment): pBluescript multiple cloning site
