[The description below was written by a language model from this plasmid's Addgene catalogue record and pLannotate feature annotations shown in this document.]
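Description:
pNM3823 is a C. elegans expression plasmid built for Flp recombinase-mediated cassette exchange (RMCE), made by inserting a roughly 2.5 kb driver cassette into the pLF3FShC backbone for a total of about 10.25 kb. It is maintained in E. coli as a high-copy plasmid through a ColE1/pUC-type origin with ampicillin resistance. It also carries pBluescript-derived remnants: an f1 origin, lac promoter/operator and lacZα fragments, T3 and T7 promoters, and polylinker pieces.

The payload is mec-4p::tetR-L-QFAD::act-4 3′ UTR, assembled by multi-fragment Golden Gate cloning. The mec-4 promoter and act-4 3′ UTR came from amplified genomic DNA, while the partially codon-optimised tetR DNA-binding domain, flexible linker and codon-optimised QF activation domain were synthetic. The feature table detects the TetR coding region followed by a fragment of the Neurospora qa-1f activator, consistent with this fusion. The promoter and 3′ UTR themselves are not annotated. The fusion is a tet-OFF transactivator: it should bind tet operator sites and activate a responsive reporter or effector transgene, with tetracycline-class drugs reducing TetR's DNA binding and so shutting expression off.

The backbone supplies the integration and selection machinery. This includes a minimal FRT site directly ahead of a hygromycin resistance gene (the worm selectable marker), sqt-1 collagen gene sequences that probably act as a visible morphological marker, a loxP site, and a reverse-oriented Cre coding sequence with a tbb-2 terminator next to an hsp-16.1 fragment. This layout suggests that Cre removes marker sequences after integration, but the record does not spell out that scheme, and only one FRT and one loxP site are annotated. The plasmid is used to create single-copy integrated driver lines for bipartite, drug-regulatable expression in worms.
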