Addgene plasmid #154123: pNM3823
Purpose: mec-4 promoter driving tet OFF tetR-L-QFAD in an RCME vector
Depositing lab: Michael Nonet. Depositing organization: Washington University in Saint Louis. Publication: Efficient Transgenesis in Caenorhabditis elegans Using Flp Recombinase-Mediated Cassette Exchange. Nonet ML. Genetics. 2020 Jun 8. pii: genetics.120.303388. doi: 10.1534/genetics.120.303388. PubMed 32513816.
Backbone
  Vector backbone: pLF3FShC
  Backbone manufacturer: Addgene #153083
  Backbone size w/o insert (bp): 7855
  Total vector size (bp): 10251
  Modifications to backbone: none
  Vector type: Worm Expression ; RMCE
  Selectable markers: Hygromycin
Growth in bacteria
  Bacterial resistance: Ampicillin, 100 μg/mL
  Growth temperature: 37°C
  Growth strain: DH5alpha
  Copy number: High Copy
Gene/Insert
  Gene/Insert name: mec-4p::tetR-L-QFAD::act-4 '3
  Species: C. elegans (nematode), Synthetic
  Insert size (bp): 2500
  Promoter: not applicable
  Cloning method: Unknown
  Sequencing primers: 5′ not applicable
Resource information
  A portion of this plasmid was derived from a plasmid made by: The insert was added using a multi-fragment Golden Gate reaction with the mec-4p and act-4 3' UTR coming from amplified genomic sequences , the partially codon optimized tetR DNA binding domain, the flexible linker and codon optimized QF activation domain from synthetic DNA.
Terms and licenses: Academic/Nonprofit Terms; Industry Terms: Not Available to Industry
How to cite: pNM3823 was a gift from Michael Nonet (Addgene plasmid # 154123 ; http://n2t.net/addgene:154123 ; RRID:Addgene_154123)
